Addgene plasmid #119252: pJMP1170
Purpose: rfp "test" strain
Depositing lab: Carol Gross & Jason Peters & Oren Rosenberg. Depositing organization: University of California, San Francisco (UCSF). Publication: Enabling genetic analysis of diverse bacteria with Mobile-CRISPRi. Peters JM, Koo BM, Patino R, Heussler GE, Hearne CC, Qu J, Inclan YF, Hawkins JS, Lu CHS, Silvis MR, Harden MM, Osadnik H, Peters JE, Engel JN, Dutton RJ, Grossman AD, Gross CA, Rosenberg OS. Nat Microbiol. 2019 Jan 7. pii: 10.1038/s41564-018-0327-z. doi: 10.1038/s41564-018-0327-z. PubMed 30617347.
Backbone
  Vector backbone: R6Kgamma
  Vector type: Bacterial Expression
  Selectable markers: Gentamicin
Growth in bacteria
  Bacterial resistance: Ampicillin, 100 μg/mL
  Growth temperature: 37°C
  Growth strain: BW25141
  Copy number: High Copy
Gene/Insert
  Gene/Insert name: sgRNA NT1/RR1 (rfp)
  gRNA/shRNA sequence: AACTTTCAGTTTAGCGGTCT
  Mutation: D10A and H840A
  Cloning method: Gibson Cloning
Terms and licenses: Academic/Nonprofit Terms; Industry Terms: Not Available to Industry
How to cite: pJMP1170 was a gift from Carol Gross & Jason Peters & Oren Rosenberg (Addgene plasmid # 119252 ; http://n2t.net/addgene:119252 ; RRID:Addgene_119252)
