[The description below was written by a language model from this plasmid's Addgene catalogue record, the feature table of its GenBank file and pLannotate feature annotations shown in this document.]
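Description:
pJMP1170 is an 11.8 kb Mobile-CRISPRi delivery plasmid for bacteria, built on a conditionally replicating R6K gamma backbone. Because the R6K gamma origin requires the pi initiator protein, the plasmid is maintained only in pi-supplying E. coli hosts, where it is selected with ampicillin through the bla gene. In recipients lacking pi it behaves as a suicide vector. An incP origin of transfer allows it to be mobilised by conjugation into other species. The cargo lies between Tn7R and Tn7L ends, forming a mini-Tn7 element that can be inserted into the recipient chromosome. The transposition functions are not encoded on this plasmid and must come from elsewhere. Integrants are selected with gentamicin via aacC1, driven by the class 1 integron Pc promoter. This marker is flanked by FRT sites, so FLP recombinase can later excise it.

Inside the transposon is a self-contained CRISPRi test system. A Streptococcus pyogenes dCas9 (D10A and H840A, annotated "Hsa", which suggests human codon optimisation) carries a C-terminal 3xMyc tag and is expressed from an IPTG-inducible PLlacO-1 promoter. A second PLlacO-1 promoter drives an optimised sgRNA bearing the RR1 spacer. LacI expressed from the lacIq promoter represses both promoters. The same element carries the target, mRFP1, transcribed constitutively from the J23119 promoter with a strong ribosome binding site, and the RR1 site is annotated within its coding sequence. Multiple terminators insulate the individual units from one another. The record describes the construct as an rfp "test" strain. After integration, loss of red fluorescence on induction would report how efficiently CRISPRi knockdown works in a given bacterium.
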