LOCUS       Exported 11839 bp ds-DNA circular SYN 18-OCT-2018
DEFINITION  synthetic circular DNA
ACCESSION   .
VERSION     .
KEYWORDS    pTn7C80_20160331
SOURCE      synthetic DNA construct
  ORGANISM  synthetic DNA construct
REFERENCE   1 (bases 1 to 11839)
  AUTHORS   John Hawkins
  TITLE     Direct Submission
  JOURNAL   Exported Thursday, Oct 18, 2018 from SnapGene 3.1.4
            http://www.snapgene.com
FEATURES             Location/Qualifiers
     source          1..11839
                     /organism="synthetic DNA construct"
                     /mol_type="other DNA"
     oriT            8..116
                     /note="incP origin of transfer"
     rep_origin      385..773
                     /note="R6K gamma ori"
                     /note="gamma replication origin from E. coli plasmid R6K;
                     requires the R6K initiator protein pi for replication"
     CDS             complement(1074..1934)
                     /codon_start=1
                     /transl_table=11
                     /gene="bla"
                     /product="Bla"
                     /note="bla"
                     /db_xref="GI:403391486"
                     /protein_id="AFR43358.1"
                     /translation="MSIQHFRVALIPFFAAFCLPVFAHPETLVKVKDAEDQLGARVGYI
                     ELDLNSGKILESFRPEERFPMMSTFKVLLCGAVLSRIDAGQEQLGRRIHYSQNDLVEYS
                     PVTEKHLTDGMTVRELCSAAITMSDNTAANLLLTTIGGPKELTAFLHNMGDHVTRLDRW
                     EPELNEAIPNDERDTTMPVAMATTLRKLLTGELLTLASRQQLIDWMEADKVAGPLLRSA
                     LPAGWFIADKSGAGERGSRGIIAALGPDGKPSRIVVIYTTGSQATMDERNRQIAEIGAS
                     LIKHW"
     promoter        complement(1935..2039)
                     /gene="bla"
                     /note="AmpR promoter"
     mobile_element  2517..2714
                     /mobile_element_type="transposon:Tn7R"
                     /note="Tn7R"
     primer_bind     2719..2735
                     /note="KS primer"
                     /note="common sequencing primer, one of multiple similar
                     variants"
     terminator      2763..2857
                     /note="lambda t0 terminator"
                     /note="transcription terminator from phage lambda"
     terminator      2960..3046
                     /gene="Escherichia coli rrnB"
                     /note="rrnB T1 terminator"
                     /note="transcription terminator T1 from the E. coli rrnB
                     gene"
     protein_bind    3097..3144
                     /bound_moiety="FLP recombinase from the Saccharomyces
                     cerevisiae 2u plasmid"
                     /note="FRT"
                     /note="FLP-mediated recombination occurs in the 8-bp core
                     sequence TCTAGAAA (Turan and Bode, 2011)."
     CDS             complement(3192..3725)
                     /codon_start=1
                     /gene="aacC1"
                     /product="gentamycin acetyltransferase"
                     /note="GmR"
                     /note="confers resistance to gentamycin"
                     /translation="MLRSSNDVTQQGSRPKTKLGGSSMGIIRTCRLGPDQVKSMRAALD
                     LFGREFGDVATYSQHQPDSDYLGNLLRSKTFIALAAFDQEAVVGALAAYVLPRFEQPRS
                     EIYIYDLAVSGEHRRQGIATALINLLKHEANALGAYVIYVQADYGDDPAVALYTKLGIR
                     EEVMHFDIDPSTAT"
     promoter        complement(3914..3942)
                     /gene="intI1 (promoter lies within the coding sequence)"
                     /note="Pc promoter"
                     /note="class 1 integron promoter"
     protein_bind    4059..4106
                     /bound_moiety="FLP recombinase from the Saccharomyces
                     cerevisiae 2u plasmid"
                     /note="FRT"
                     /note="FLP-mediated recombination occurs in the 8-bp core
                     sequence TCTAGAAA (Turan and Bode, 2011)."
     terminator      complement(4107..4196)
                     /note="spy terminator"
     CDS             complement(4244..4921)
                     /codon_start=1
                     /product="monomeric derivative of DsRed (Campbell et al.,
                     2002)"
                     /note="mRFP1"
                     /translation="MASSEDVIKEFMRFKVRMEGSVNGHEFEIEGEGEGRPYEGTQTAK
                     LKVTKGGPLPFAWDILSPQFQYGSKAYVKHPADIPDYLKLSFPEGFKWERVMNFEDGGV
                     VTVTQDSSLQDGEFIYKVKLRGTNFPSDGPVMQKKTMGWEASTERMYPEDGALKGEIKM
                     RLKLKDGGHYDAEVKTTYMAKKPVQLPGAYKTDIKLDITSHNEDYTIVEQYERAEGRHS
                     TGA"
     misc_feature    4778..4797
                     /note="RR1"
     RBS             4928..4939
                     /note="RBS"
     RBS             4928..4939
                     /note="strong bacterial ribosome binding site (Elowitz and
                     Leibler, 2000)"
     promoter        complement(4949..4983)
                     /note="J23119 (BglII) promoter"
     terminator      complement(5052..5102)
                     /note="L3S1P13 terminator"
     ncRNA           complement(5151..5243)
                     /note="optimized sgRNA"
                     /ncRNA_class="other"
     misc_feature    5244..5263
                     /note="RR1"
     promoter        complement(5270..5318)
                     /label=PLlacO1
                     /note="PLlacO-1 promoter"
     protein_bind    5276..5292
                     /bound_moiety="lac repressor encoded by lacI"
                     /note="lac operator"
                     /note="The lac repressor binds to the lac operator to
                     inhibit transcription in E. coli. This inhibition can be
                     relieved by adding lactose or
                     isopropyl-beta-D-thiogalactopyranoside (IPTG)."
     protein_bind    5299..5313
                     /bound_moiety="lac repressor encoded by lacI"
                     /note="lac operator"
                     /note="The lac repressor binds to the lac operator to
                     inhibit transcription in E. coli. This inhibition can be
                     relieved by adding lactose or
                     isopropyl-beta-D-thiogalactopyranoside (IPTG)."
     terminator      complement(5375..5431)
                     /note="thrLABC terminator"
     terminator      complement(5432..5485)
                     /note="garPLRK-rnpB terminator"
     protein_bind    5540..5561
                     /bound_moiety="E. coli catabolite activator protein"
                     /note="CAP binding site"
                     /note="CAP binding activates transcription in the presence
                     of cAMP."
     CDS             complement(5574..6656)
                     /codon_start=1
                     /gene="lacI"
                     /product="lac repressor"
                     /note="lacI"
                     /note="The lac repressor binds to the lac operator to
                     inhibit transcription in E. coli. This inhibition can be
                     relieved by adding lactose or
                     isopropyl-beta-D-thiogalactopyranoside (IPTG)."
                     /translation="MKPVTLYDVAEYAGVSYQTVSRVVNQASHVSAKTREKVEAAMAEL
                     NYIPNRVAQQLAGKQSLLIGVATSSLALHAPSQIVAAIKSRADQLGASVVVSMVERSGV
                     EACKAAVHNLLAQRVSGLIINYPLDDQDAIAVEAACTNVPALFLDVSDQTPINSIIFSH
                     EDGTRLGVEHLVALGHQQIALLAGPLSSVSARLRLAGWHKYLTRNQIQPIAEREGDWSA
                     MSGFQQTMQMLNEGIVPTAMLVANDQMALGAMRAITESGLRVGADISVVGYDDTEDSSC
                     YIPPLTTIKQDFRLLGQTSVDRLLQLSQGQAVKGNQLLPVSLVKRKTTLAPNTQTASPR
                     ALADSLMQLARQVSRLESGQ"
     promoter        complement(6657..6734)
                     /gene="lacI (mutant)"
                     /note="lacIq promoter"
                     /note="In the lacIq allele, a single base change in the
                     promoter boosts expression of the lacI gene about 10-fold."
     terminator      6798..6850
                     /note="hisLGDCBHAFI terminator"
     terminator      6851..6899
                     /note="pdhR-aceEF-lpd terminator"
     promoter        7081..7129
                     /label=PLlacO1
                     /note="PLlacO-1 promoter"
     protein_bind    7086..7100
                     /bound_moiety="lac repressor encoded by lacI"
                     /note="lac operator"
                     /note="The lac repressor binds to the lac operator to
                     inhibit transcription in E. coli. This inhibition can be
                     relieved by adding lactose or
                     isopropyl-beta-D-thiogalactopyranoside (IPTG)."
     protein_bind    7107..7123
                     /bound_moiety="lac repressor encoded by lacI"
                     /note="lac operator"
                     /note="The lac repressor binds to the lac operator to
                     inhibit transcription in E. coli. This inhibition can be
                     relieved by adding lactose or
                     isopropyl-beta-D-thiogalactopyranoside (IPTG)."
     CDS             7165..11268
                     /codon_start=1
                     /product="catalytically dead mutant of the Cas9
                     endonuclease from the Streptococcus pyogenes Type II
                     CRISPR/Cas system"
                     /note="Hsa Spy dCas9"
                     /note="RNA-guided DNA-binding protein that lacks
                     endonuclease activity due to the D10 mutation in the
                     RuvC-like domain and the H840A mutation in the HNH domain"
                     /translation="MDKKYSIGLAIGTNSVGWAVITDEYKVPSKKFKVLGNTDRHSIKK
                     NLIGALLFDSGETAEATRLKRTARRRYTRRKNRICYLQEIFSNEMAKVDDSFFHRLEES
                     FLVEEDKKHERHPIFGNIVDEVAYHEKYPTIYHLRKKLVDSTDKADLRLIYLALAHMIK
                     FRGHFLIEGDLNPDNSDVDKLFIQLVQTYNQLFEENPINASGVDAKAILSARLSKSRRL
                     ENLIAQLPGEKKNGLFGNLIALSLGLTPNFKSNFDLAEDAKLQLSKDTYDDDLDNLLAQ
                     IGDQYADLFLAAKNLSDAILLSDILRVNTEITKAPLSASMIKRYDEHHQDLTLLKALVR
                     QQLPEKYKEIFFDQSKNGYAGYIDGGASQEEFYKFIKPILEKMDGTEELLVKLNREDLL
                     RKQRTFDNGSIPHQIHLGELHAILRRQEDFYPFLKDNREKIEKILTFRIPYYVGPLARG
                     NSRFAWMTRKSEETITPWNFEEVVDKGASAQSFIERMTNFDKNLPNEKVLPKHSLLYEY
                     FTVYNELTKVKYVTEGMRKPAFLSGEQKKAIVDLLFKTNRKVTVKQLKEDYFKKIECFD
                     SVEISGVEDRFNASLGTYHDLLKIIKDKDFLDNEENEDILEDIVLTLTLFEDREMIEER
                     LKTYAHLFDDKVMKQLKRRRYTGWGRLSRKLINGIRDKQSGKTILDFLKSDGFANRNFM
                     QLIHDDSLTFKEDIQKAQVSGQGDSLHEHIANLAGSPAIKKGILQTVKVVDELVKVMGR
                     HKPENIVIEMARENQTTQKGQKNSRERMKRIEEGIKELGSQILKEHPVENTQLQNEKLY
                     LYYLQNGRDMYVDQELDINRLSDYDVDAIVPQSFLKDDSIDNKVLTRSDKNRGKSDNVP
                     SEEVVKKMKNYWRQLLNAKLITQRKFDNLTKAERGGLSELDKAGFIKRQLVETRQITKH
                     VAQILDSRMNTKYDENDKLIREVKVITLKSKLVSDFRKDFQFYKVREINNYHHAHDAYL
                     NAVVGTALIKKYPKLESEFVYGDYKVYDVRKMIAKSEQEIGKATAKYFFYSNIMNFFKT
                     EITLANGEIRKRPLIETNGETGEIVWDKGRDFATVRKVLSMPQVNIVKKTEVQTGGFSK
                     ESILPKRNSDKLIARKKDWDPKKYGGFDSPTVAYSVLVVAKVEKGKSKKLKSVKELLGI
                     TIMERSSFEKNPIDFLEAKGYKEVKKDLIIKLPKYSLFELENGRKRMLASAGELQKGNE
                     LALPSKYVNFLYLASHYEKLKGSPEDNEQKQLFVEQHKHYLDEIIEQISEFSKRVILAD
                     ANLDKVLSAYNKHRDKPIREQAENIIHLFTLTNLGAPAAFKYFDTTIDRKRYTSTKEVL
                     DATLIHQSITGLYETRIDLSQLGGD"
     CDS             11271..11370
                     /codon_start=1
                     /note="3xMyc"
                     /translation="AAEQKLISEEDLEQKLISEEDLEQKLISEEDL"
     terminator      11402..11456
                     /note="L3S2P24 terminator"
     mobile_element  11523..11688
                     /mobile_element_type="transposon:Tn7"
                     /note="Tn7L"
                     /note="mini-Tn7 element (left end of the Tn7 transposon)"
ORIGIN
        1 agcttatcgg ccagcctcgc agagcaggat tcccgttgag caccgccagg tgcgaataag
       61 ggacagtgaa gaaggaacac ccgctcgcgg gtgggcctac ttcacctatc ctgcccggct
      121 gacgccgttg gatacaccaa ggaaagtcta cacgaaccct ttggcaaaat cctgtatatc
      181 gtgcgaaaaa ggatggatat accgaaaaaa tcgctataat gaccccgaag cagggttatg
      241 cagcggaaag tataccttaa ggaatcccct gataacgcag gaaagaacat gtgagcaaaa
      301 ggccagcaaa aggccaggaa ccgtaaaaag gccgcactcc ctgcctctgt catcacgata
      361 ctgtgatgcc atggctaatt cccatgtcag ccgttaagtg ttcctgtgtc actcaaaatt
      421 gctttgagag gctctaaggg cttctcagtg cgttacatcc ctggcttgtt gtccacaacc
      481 gttaaacctt aaaagcttta aaagccttat atattctttt ttttcttata aaacttaaaa
      541 ccttagaggc tatttaagtt gctgatttat attaatttta ttgttcaaac atgagagctt
      601 agtacgtgaa acatgagagc ttagtacgtt agccatgaga gcttagtacg ttagccatga
      661 gggtttagtt cgttaaacat gagagcttag tacgttaaac atgagagctt agtacgtgaa
      721 acatgagagc ttagtacgta ctatcaacag gttgaactgc tgatcttcag atcctctacg
      781 ccggacgcat cgtggccgga tcttgcggcc gcaaaaatta aaaatgaagt tttaaatcaa
      841 tctaaagtat atatgagtaa acttggtctg acagttacca atgcttaatc agtgaggcac
      901 caataactgc ctttgatctt ttctacgggg tctgacgctc agtggaacga aaactcacgt
      961 taagggattt tggtcatgag attatcaaaa aggatcttca cctagatcct tttaaattaa
     1021 aaatgaagtt ttaaatcaat ctaaagtata tatgagtaaa cttggtctga cagttaccaa
     1081 tgcttaatca gtgaggcacc tatctcagcg atctgtctat ttcgttcatc catagttgcc
     1141 tgactccccg tcgtgtagat aactacgata cgggagggct taccatctgg ccccagtgct
     1201 gcaatgatac cgcgggaccc acgctcaccg gctccagatt tatcagcaat aaaccagcca
     1261 gccggaaggg ccgagcgcag aagtggtcct gcaactttat ccgcctccat ccagtctatt
     1321 aattgttgcc gggaagctag agtaagtagt tcgccagtta atagtttgcg caacgttgtt
     1381 gccattgcta caggcatcgt ggtgtcacgc tcgtcgtttg gtatggcttc attcagctcc
     1441 ggttcccaac gatcaaggcg agttacatga tcccccatgt tgtgcaaaaa agcggttagc
     1501 tccttcggtc ctccgatcgt tgtcagaagt aagttggccg cagtgttatc actcatggtt
     1561 atggcagcac tgcataattc tcttactgtc atgccatccg taagatgctt ttctgtgact
     1621 ggtgagtact caaccaagtc attctgagaa tagtgtatgc ggcgaccgag ttgctcttgc
     1681 ccggcgtcaa tacgggataa taccgcgcca catagcagaa ctttaaaagt gctcatcatt
     1741 ggaaaacgtt cttcggggcg aaaactctca aggatcttac cgctgttgag atccagttcg
     1801 atgtaaccca ctcgtgcacc caactgatct tcagcatctt ttactttcac cagcgtttct
     1861 gggtgagcaa aaacaggaag gcaaaatgcc gcaaaaaagg gaataagggc gacacggaaa
     1921 tgttgaatac tcatactctt cctttttcaa tattattgaa gcatttatca gggttattgt
     1981 ctcatgagcg gatacatatt tgaatgtatt tagaaaaata aacaaatagg ggttccgcgc
     2041 acatttcccc gaaaagtgcc acctgacgtc taagaaacca ttattatcat gacattaacc
     2101 tataaaaata ggcgtatcac gaggcccttt cgtctcgcgc gtttcggtga tgacggtgaa
     2161 aacctctgac acatgcagct cccggagacg gtcacagctt gtctgtaagc ggatgccggg
     2221 agcagacaag cccgtcaggg cgcgtcagcg ggtgttggcg ggtgtcgggg ctggcttaac
     2281 tatgcggcat cagagcagat tgtactgaga gtgcaccata tgcggtgtga aataccgcac
     2341 agatgcgtaa ggagaaaata ccgcatcagg cgccattcgc cattcaggct gcgcaactgt
     2401 tgggaagggc gatcggtgcg ggcctcttcg ctattacgcc agctagagga ccagccgcgt
     2461 aacctggcaa aatcggttac ggttgagtaa taaatggatg ccctgcgtaa gcgggtgtgg
     2521 gcggacaata aagtcttaaa ctgaacaaaa tagatctaaa ctatgacaat aaagtcttaa
     2581 actagacaga atagttgtaa actgaaatca gtccagttat gctgtgaaaa agcatactgg
     2641 acttttgtta tggctaaagc aaactcttca ttttctgaag tgcaaattgc ccgtcgtatt
     2701 aaagaggggc gtggggttcg aggtcgacgg tatcgataag ctagcttaat tagctgagct
     2761 tggactcctg ttgatagatc cagtaatgac ctcagaactc catctggatt tgttcagaac
     2821 gctcggttgc cgccgggcgt tttttattgg tgagaatcca agctagactg cgatgagtgg
     2881 cagggcgggg cgtaattttt ttaaggcagt tattggtgcc cttaaacgcc tggggtaatg
     2941 actctctagc ttgaggcatc aaataaaacg aaaggctcag tcgaaagact gggcctttcg
     3001 ttttatctgt tgtttgtcgg tgaacgctct cctgagtagg acaaatccgc cgctaggagc
     3061 ttgcggcccg gacgatgagc tcgaattggg gatcttgaag tacctattcc gaagttccta
     3121 ttctctagaa agtataggaa cttcagagcg cttttgaagc tgatgctcga gatctcggct
     3181 tgaacgaatt gttaggtggc ggtacttggg tcgatatcaa agtgcatcac ttcttcccgt
     3241 atgcccaact ttgtatagag agccactgcg ggatcgtcac cgtaatctgc ttgcacgtag
     3301 atcacataag caccaagcgc gttggcctca tgcttgagga gattgatgag cgcggtggca
     3361 atgccctgcc tccggtgctc gccggagact gcgagatcat agatatagat ctcactacgc
     3421 ggctgctcaa acctgggcag aacgtaagcc gcgagagcgc caacaaccgc ttcttggtcg
     3481 aaggcagcaa gcgcgatgaa tgtcttacta cggagcaagt tcccgaggta atcggagtcc
     3541 ggctgatgtt gggagtaggt ggctacgtct ccgaactcac gaccgaaaag atcaagagca
     3601 gcccgcatgg atttgacttg gtcagggccg agcctacatg tgcgaatgat gcccatactt
     3661 gagccaccta actttgtttt agggcgactg ccctgctgcg taacatcgtt gctgctgcgt
     3721 aacatcgttg ctgctccata acatcaaaca tcgacccacg gcgtaacgcg cttgctgctt
     3781 ggatgcccga ggcatagact gtacaaaaaa acagtcataa caagccatga aaaccgccac
     3841 tgcgccgtta ccaccgctgc gttcggtcaa ggttctggac cagttgcgtg agcgcatacg
     3901 ctacttgcat tacagtttac gaaccgaaca ggcttatgtc aactgggttc gtgccttcat
     3961 ccgtttccac ggtgtgcgtc catgggcaaa tattatacgc aaggcgacaa ggctcgagag
     4021 ttcaacagac agccttcgtt cttatggccg ttcaggagga agttcctatt ccgaagttcc
     4081 tattctctag aaagtatagg aacttcttga gaagagaaaa gaaaaccgcc gatcctgtcc
     4141 accgcattac tgcaaggtag tggacaagac cggcggtctt aagttttttg gctgaaacga
     4201 atgacgaaaa ggctgtctga gcaaatccag gaggtcgttt ttattaagca ccggtggagt
     4261 gacgaccttc agcacgttcg tactgttcaa cgatggtgta gtcttcgttg tgggaggtga
     4321 tgtccagttt gatgtcggtt ttgtaagcac ccggcagctg aaccggtttt ttagccatgt
     4381 aggtggtttt aacttcagcg tcgtagtgac caccgtcttt cagtttcaga cgcattttga
     4441 tttcaccttt cagagcaccg tcttccgggt acatacgttc ggtggaagct tcccaaccca
     4501 tggttttttt ctgcataacc ggaccgtcgg acgggaagtt ggtaccacgc agtttaactt
     4561 tgtagatgaa ctcaccgtct tgcagggagg agtcctgggt aacggtaaca acaccaccgt
     4621 cttcgaagtt cataacacgt tcccatttga aaccttccgg gaaggacagt ttcaggtagt
     4681 ccgggatgtc agccgggtgt ttaacgtaag ctttggaacc gtactggaac tgcggggaca
     4741 ggatgtccca agcgaacggc agcggaccac ctttggtaac tttcagttta gcggtctggg
     4801 taccttcgta cggacgacct tcaccttcac cttcgatttc gaactcgtga ccgttaacgg
     4861 aaccttccat acgaactttg aaacgcatga actctttgat aacgtcttcg ctactcgcca
     4921 tggtaccttt ctcctcttta attaattcag atctattata cctaggactg agctagctgt
     4981 caaattcacc accctgaatt gactctcaaa ccgtattagc ccggtatttt ggaaatagcg
     5041 gaagcactga cttttgttat caataaaaaa ggccccccgt tagggaggcc ttattgttcg
     5101 tctactcgga agagcgagag acaacagaac ggtcagccac atgaattcaa aaaaaaagca
     5161 ccgactcggt gccacttttt caagttgata acggactagc cttatttaaa cttgctatgc
     5221 tgtttccagc atagctctta aacagaccgc taaactgaaa gttactagaa gtatcttgtt
     5281 atccgctcac aatgtcaatg ttatccgctc acatttatag atctttagga attctttcag
     5341 ctcagtcgat aggtagtagg caagagtagt cgcacctttg gtcgaaaaaa aaagcccgca
     5401 ctgtcaggtg cgggcttttt tctgtgtttc cccaaaagta aaaacccgcc gaagcgggtt
     5461 tttacgtaaa acaggtgaaa ctgaccagac gagaaggctt tggaggtgat aatggggctc
     5521 aaggaccctg gggtgcctaa tgagtgagct aactcacatt aattgcgttg cgctcactgc
     5581 ccgctttcca gtcgggaaac ctgtcgtgcc agctgcatta atgaatcggc caacgcgcgg
     5641 ggagaggcgg tttgcgtatt gggcgccagg gtggtttttc ttttcaccag tgagacgggc
     5701 aacagctgat tgcccttcac cgcctggccc tgagagagtt gcagcaagcg gtccacgctg
     5761 gtttgcccca gcaggcgaaa atcctgtttg atggtggtta acggcgggat ataacatgag
     5821 ctgtcttcgg tatcgtcgta tcccactacc gagatatccg caccaacgcg cagcccggac
     5881 tcggtaatgg cgcgcattgc gcccagcgcc atctgatcgt tggcaaccag catcgcagtg
     5941 ggaacgatgc cctcattcag catttgcatg gtttgttgaa aaccggacat ggcactccag
     6001 tcgccttccc gttccgctat cggctgaatt tgattgcgag tgagatattt atgccagcca
     6061 gccagacgca gacgcgccga gacagaactt aatgggcccg ctaacagcgc gatttgctgg
     6121 tgacccaatg cgaccagatg ctccacgccc agtcgcgtac cgtcttcatg ggagaaaata
     6181 atactgttga tgggtgtctg gtcagagaca tcaagaaata acgccggaac attagtgcag
     6241 gcagcttcca cagcaatggc atcctggtca tccagcggat agttaatgat cagcccactg
     6301 acgcgttgcg cgagaagatt gtgcaccgcc gctttacagg cttcgacgcc gcttcgttct
     6361 accatcgaca ccaccacgct ggcacccagt tgatcggcgc gagatttaat cgccgcgaca
     6421 atttgcgacg gcgcgtgcag ggccagactg gaggtggcaa cgccaatcag caacgactgt
     6481 ttgcccgcca gttgttgtgc cacgcggttg ggaatgtaat tcagctccgc catcgccgct
     6541 tccacttttt cccgcgtttt cgcagaaacg tggctggcct ggttcaccac gcgggaaacg
     6601 gtctgataag agacaccggc atactctgcg acatcgtata acgttactgg tttcacattc
     6661 accaccctga attgactctc ttccgggcgc tatcatgcca taccgcgaaa ggttttgcac
     6721 cattcgatgg tgtcaacgta aatgcatgcc gcttgggagg cagataggta ggcatggccc
     6781 ccattttcaa tacaagcaac gcatgagaaa gcccccggaa gatcaccttc cgggggcttt
     6841 tttattgcgc tccggcaatt aaaaaagcgg ctaaccacgc cgcttttttt acgtctgcag
     6901 gcgaattgat ctggtttgac agcttatcac caagccagtt acctcggttc aaagagttgg
     6961 tagctcagag aaccttcgaa aaaccgccct gcaaggcggt tttttcgttt tcagagcaag
     7021 agattacgcg cagaccaaaa cgatctcaag aagatcatct tattaatcag ataaaatatt
     7081 ataaatgtga gcggataaca ttgacattgt gagcggataa caagatactg agcacatcag
     7141 caggtttcac acaggaaaac tagtatggac aagaagtaca gcatcggcct ggccatcggc
     7201 accaactctg tgggctgggc cgtgatcacc gacgagtaca aggtgcccag caagaaattc
     7261 aaggtgctgg gcaacaccga ccggcacagc atcaagaaga acctgatcgg cgccctgctg
     7321 ttcgacagcg gagaaacagc cgaggccacc cggctgaaga gaaccgccag aagaagatac
     7381 accagacgga agaaccggat ctgctatctg caagagatct tcagcaacga gatggccaag
     7441 gtggacgaca gcttcttcca cagactggaa gagtccttcc tggtggaaga ggataagaag
     7501 cacgagcggc accccatctt cggcaacatc gtggacgagg tggcctacca cgagaagtac
     7561 cccaccatct accacctgag aaagaaactg gtggacagca ccgacaaggc cgacctgcgg
     7621 ctgatctatc tggccctggc ccacatgatc aagttccggg gccacttcct gatcgagggc
     7681 gacctgaacc ccgacaacag cgacgtggac aagctgttca tccagctggt gcagacctac
     7741 aaccagctgt tcgaggaaaa ccccatcaac gccagcggcg tggacgccaa ggccatcctg
     7801 tctgccagac tgagcaagag cagacggctg gaaaatctga tcgcccagct gcccggcgag
     7861 aagaagaatg gcctgttcgg caacctgatt gccctgagcc tgggcctgac ccccaacttc
     7921 aagagcaact tcgacctggc cgaggatgcc aaactgcagc tgagcaagga cacctacgac
     7981 gacgacctgg acaacctgct ggcccagatc ggcgaccagt acgccgacct gtttctggcc
     8041 gccaagaacc tgtccgacgc catcctgctg agcgacatcc tgagagtgaa caccgagatc
     8101 accaaggccc ccctgagcgc ctctatgatc aagagatacg acgagcacca ccaggacctg
     8161 accctgctga aagctctcgt gcggcagcag ctgcctgaga agtacaaaga gattttcttc
     8221 gaccagagca agaacggcta cgccggctac atcgatggcg gagccagcca ggaagagttc
     8281 tacaagttca tcaagcccat cctggaaaag atggacggca ccgaggaact gctcgtgaag
     8341 ctgaacagag aggacctgct gcggaagcag cggaccttcg acaacggcag catcccccac
     8401 cagatccacc tgggagagct gcacgccatt ctgcggcggc aggaagattt ttacccattc
     8461 ctgaaggaca accgggaaaa gatcgagaag atcctgacct tccgcatccc ctactacgtg
     8521 ggccctctgg ccaggggaaa cagcagattc gcctggatga ccagaaagag cgaggaaacc
     8581 atcaccccct ggaacttcga ggaagtggtg gacaagggcg ccagcgccca gagcttcatc
     8641 gagcggatga ccaacttcga taagaacctg cccaacgaga aggtgctgcc caagcacagc
     8701 ctgctgtacg agtacttcac cgtgtacaac gagctgacca aagtgaaata cgtgaccgag
     8761 ggaatgagaa agcccgcctt cctgagcggc gagcagaaaa aagccatcgt ggacctgctg
     8821 ttcaagacca accggaaagt gaccgtgaag cagctgaaag aggactactt caagaaaatc
     8881 gagtgcttcg actccgtgga aatctccggc gtggaagatc ggttcaacgc ctccctgggc
     8941 acataccacg atctgctgaa aattatcaag gacaaggact tcctggacaa tgaggaaaac
     9001 gaggacattc tggaagatat cgtgctgacc ctgacactgt ttgaggacag agagatgatc
     9061 gaggaacggc tgaaaaccta tgcccacctg ttcgacgaca aagtgatgaa gcagctgaag
     9121 cggcggagat acaccggctg gggcaggctg agccggaagc tgatcaacgg catccgggac
     9181 aagcagtccg gcaagacaat cctggatttc ctgaagtccg acggcttcgc caacagaaac
     9241 ttcatgcagc tgatccacga cgacagcctg acctttaaag aggacatcca gaaagcccag
     9301 gtgtccggcc agggcgatag cctgcacgag cacattgcca atctggccgg cagccccgcc
     9361 attaagaagg gcatcctgca gacagtgaag gtggtggacg agctcgtgaa agtgatgggc
     9421 cggcacaagc ccgagaacat cgtgatcgaa atggccagag agaaccagac cacccagaag
     9481 ggacagaaga acagccgcga gagaatgaag cggatcgaag agggcatcaa agagctgggc
     9541 agccagatcc tgaaagaaca ccccgtggaa aacacccagc tgcagaacga gaagctgtac
     9601 ctgtactacc tgcagaatgg gcgggatatg tacgtggacc aggaactgga catcaaccgg
     9661 ctgtccgact acgatgtgga cgctatcgtg cctcagagct ttctgaagga cgactccatc
     9721 gataacaaag tgctgactcg gagcgacaag aaccggggca agagcgacaa cgtgccctcc
     9781 gaagaggtcg tgaagaagat gaagaactac tggcgccagc tgctgaatgc caagctgatt
     9841 acccagagga agttcgacaa tctgaccaag gccgagagag gcggcctgag cgaactggat
     9901 aaggccggct tcatcaagag acagctggtg gaaacccggc agatcacaaa gcacgtggca
     9961 cagatcctgg actcccggat gaacactaag tacgacgaga acgacaaact gatccgggaa
    10021 gtgaaagtga tcaccctgaa gtccaagctg gtgtccgatt tccggaagga tttccagttt
    10081 tacaaagtgc gcgagatcaa caactaccac cacgcccacg acgcctacct gaacgccgtc
    10141 gtgggaaccg ccctgatcaa aaagtaccct aagctggaaa gcgagttcgt gtacggcgac
    10201 tacaaggtgt acgacgtgcg gaagatgatc gccaagagcg agcaggaaat cggcaaggct
    10261 accgccaagt acttcttcta cagcaacatc atgaactttt tcaagaccga gattaccctg
    10321 gccaacggcg agatccggaa gcggcctctg atcgagacaa acggcgaaac aggcgagatc
    10381 gtgtgggata agggccggga ctttgccacc gtgcggaaag tgctgtctat gccccaagtg
    10441 aatatcgtga aaaagaccga ggtgcagaca ggcggcttca gcaaagagtc tatcctgccc
    10501 aagaggaaca gcgacaagct gatcgccaga aagaaggact gggaccctaa gaagtacggc
    10561 ggcttcgaca gccccaccgt ggcctattct gtgctggtgg tggccaaagt ggaaaagggc
    10621 aagtccaaga aactgaagag tgtgaaagag ctgctgggga tcaccatcat ggaaagaagc
    10681 agcttcgaga agaatcccat cgactttctg gaagccaagg gctacaaaga agtgaaaaag
    10741 gacctgatca tcaagctgcc taagtactcc ctgttcgagc tggaaaacgg ccggaagaga
    10801 atgctggcct ctgccggcga actgcagaag ggaaacgaac tggccctgcc ctccaaatat
    10861 gtgaacttcc tgtacctggc cagccactat gagaagctga agggctcccc cgaggataat
    10921 gagcagaaac agctgtttgt ggaacagcac aaacactacc tggacgagat catcgagcag
    10981 atcagcgagt tctccaagag agtgatcctg gccgacgcta atctggacaa ggtgctgagc
    11041 gcctacaaca agcacagaga caagcctatc agagagcagg ccgagaatat catccacctg
    11101 tttaccctga ccaatctggg agcccctgcc gccttcaagt actttgacac caccatcgac
    11161 cggaagaggt acaccagcac caaagaggtg ctggacgcca ccctgatcca ccagagcatc
    11221 accggcctgt acgagacacg gatcgacctg tctcagctgg gaggcgacgc ggccgcggag
    11281 cagaaactca tctctgaaga agatctggaa caaaagttga tttcagaaga agatctggaa
    11341 cagaagctca tctctgagga agatctgtaa taaggcgcgc ctccttaatg ggacttgcag
    11401 cctcggtacc aaattccaga aaagacaccc gaaagggtgt tttttcgttt tggtcccaca
    11461 gaatgagcat catggctcta gtcgacatcg gagaagagta cggctctttt aaccgcctca
    11521 agaaccagat aagtgaaatc tagttccaaa ctattttgtc atttttaatt ttcgtattag
    11581 cttacgacgc tacacccagt tcccatctat tttgtcactc ttccctaaat aatccttaaa
    11641 aactccattt ccacccctcc cagttcccaa ctattttgtc cgcccacagc ggggcatttt
    11701 tcttcctgtt atgtttgggc gctgcattaa tgaatcggcc aacgcgcggg gagaggcggt
    11761 ttgcgtattg ggcgctcttc cgcttcctcg ctcactgacc cgctgcgctc ggtcgttcgg
    11821 ctgcggcgag cggtatcag
//
