Features (pLannotate 1.2.2; 36 found; start..end, strand, type, name):
      8..116     -  oriT           oriT: incP origin of transfer
    335..374     -  CDS            λ integrase (fragment): integrase from phage λ; int
    385..773     -  rep_origin     R6K γ ori: γ replication origin from E. coli plasmid R6K; requires the R6K initiator protein pi for replication
    876..901     -  CDS            bla(M) (fragment): β-lactamase lacking the signal sequence; bla(M); allows cytosolic expression of β-lactamase
   1074..1934    -  CDS            AmpR: β-lactamase; bla; confers resistance to ampicillin, carbenicillin, and related antibiotics
   1935..2039    -  promoter       AmpR promoter: bla
   2134..2169    +  CDS            rop (fragment): Rop protein, which maintains plasmids at low copy number; rop
   2271..2370    +  misc_feature   bom (fragment): basis of mobility region from pBR322
   2376..2444    -  CDS            lacZα (fragment): LacZα fragment of β-galactosidase; lacZ fragment
   2516..2714    -  mobile_element Tn7R (fragment): mini-Tn7 element (right end of the Tn7 transposon) Tn7
   2718..2742    -  misc_feature   MCS (fragment): pBluescript multiple cloning site
   2763..2857    +  terminator     lambda t0 terminator: transcription terminator from phage lambda
   2867..2896    +  CDS            CmR (fragment): chloramphenicol acetyltransferase confers resistance to chloramphenicol
   2960..3046    +  terminator     rrnB T1 terminator: Escherichia coli rrnB; transcription terminator T1 from the E. coli rrnB gene
   3111..3144    +  protein_bind   FRT (minimal): supports FLP-mediated excision but not integration (Turan and Bode, 2011) FLP recombinase from the Saccharomyces cerevisiae 2μ plasmid
   3192..3725    -  CDS            GmR: gentamycin acetyltransferase; aacC1; confers resistance to gentamycin
   3914..3942    -  promoter       Pc promoter: intI1 (promoter lies within the coding sequence); class 1 integron promoter
   3980..4012    +  CDS            CmR (fragment): chloramphenicol acetyltransferase; cat; confers resistance to chloramphenicol
   4059..4106    +  protein_bind   FRT: FLP-mediated recombination occurs in the 8-bp core sequence TCTAGAAA (Turan and Bode, 2011). FLP recombinase from the Saccharomyces cerevisiae 2μ plasmid
   4244..4921    -  CDS            mRFP1: monomeric derivative of DsRed (Campbell et al., 2002)
   4954..4983    -  promoter       J23119(SpeI) promoter (fragment): bacterial promoter (Registry of Standard Biological Parts BBa J23119) modified to end with an SpeI site
   4984..5007    -  promoter       lacIq promoter (fragment): lacI (mutant); In the lacIq allele, a single base change in the promoter boosts expression of the lacI gene about 10-fold.
   5158..5225    -  misc_RNA       tracrRNA (fragment): trans-activating CRISPR RNA for the Streptococcus pyogenes CRISPR/Cas9 system
   5243..5265    +  CDS            mRFP1 (fragment): monomeric derivative of DsRed (Campbell et al., 2002)
   5276..5293    -  protein_bind   lac operator (fragment): The lac repressor binds to the lac operator to inhibit transcription in E. coli. This inhibition can be relieved by adding lactose or isopropyl-β-D-thiogalactopyranoside (IPTG). lac repressor encoded by lacI
   5384..5470    -  ncRNA          Thr leader (fragment): Accession: RF00506 - Threonine operon leader
   5540..5561    -  protein_bind   CAP binding site: CAP binding activates transcription in the presence of cAMP. E. coli catabolite activator protein
   5574..6656    -  CDS            lacI: lac repressor; lacI; The lac repressor binds to the lac operator to inhibit transcription in E. coli. This inhibition can be relieved by adding lactose or isopropyl-β-D-thiogalactopyranoside (IPTG).
   6657..6734    -  promoter       lacIq promoter: lacI (mutant); In the lacIq allele, a single base change in the promoter boosts expression of the lacI gene about 10-fold.
   6930..7049    -  rep_origin     p15A ori (fragment): Plasmids containing the medium-copy-number p15A origin of replication can be propagated in E. coli cells that contain a second plasmid with the ColE1 origin.
   7106..7123    +  protein_bind   lac operator (fragment): The lac repressor binds to the lac operator to inhibit transcription in E. coli. This inhibition can be relieved by adding lactose or isopropyl-β-D-thiogalactopyranoside (IPTG). lac repressor encoded by lacI
   7123..7144    +  promoter       PLtetO-1 promoter (fragment): modified phage lambda PL promoter with tet operator sites (Lutz and Bujard, 1997)
   7165..11268   +  CDS            Cas9: Cas9 (Csn1) endonuclease from the Streptococcus pyogenes Type II CRISPR/Cas system generates RNA-guided double strand breaks in DNA
  11278..11367   +  CDS            3xMyc: 3 tandem Myc epitope tags
  11523..11688   -  mobile_element Tn7L: mini-Tn7 element (left end of the Tn7 transposon) Tn7
  11721..11775   -  CDS            lacI (fragment): lac repressor; lacI; The lac repressor binds to the lac operator to inhibit transcription in E. coli. This inhibition can be relieved by adding lactose or isopropyl-β-D-thiogalactopyranoside (IPTG).
>Addgene plasmid #119252 | pJMP1170 | addgene full sequence | sequence record 232419 | Addgene NGS Result
AGCTTATCGGCCAGCCTCGCAGAGCAGGATTCCCGTTGAGCACCGCCAGGTGCGAATAAGGGACAGTGAA
GAAGGAACACCCGCTCGCGGGTGGGCCTACTTCACCTATCCTGCCCGGCTGACGCCGTTGGATACACCAA
GGAAAGTCTACACGAACCCTTTGGCAAAATCCTGTATATCGTGCGAAAAAGGATGGATATACCGAAAAAA
TCGCTATAATGACCCCGAAGCAGGGTTATGCAGCGGAAAGTATACCTTAAGGAATCCCCTGATAACGCAG
GAAAGAACATGTGAGCAAAAGGCCAGCAAAAGGCCAGGAACCGTAAAAAGGCCGCACTCCCTGCCTCTGT
CATCACGATACTGTGATGCCATGGCTAATTCCCATGTCAGCCGTTAAGTGTTCCTGTGTCACTCAAAATT
GCTTTGAGAGGCTCTAAGGGCTTCTCAGTGCGTTACATCCCTGGCTTGTTGTCCACAACCGTTAAACCTT
AAAAGCTTTAAAAGCCTTATATATTCTTTTTTTTCTTATAAAACTTAAAACCTTAGAGGCTATTTAAGTT
GCTGATTTATATTAATTTTATTGTTCAAACATGAGAGCTTAGTACGTGAAACATGAGAGCTTAGTACGTT
AGCCATGAGAGCTTAGTACGTTAGCCATGAGGGTTTAGTTCGTTAAACATGAGAGCTTAGTACGTTAAAC
ATGAGAGCTTAGTACGTGAAACATGAGAGCTTAGTACGTACTATCAACAGGTTGAACTGCTGATCTTCAG
ATCCTCTACGCCGGACGCATCGTGGCCGGATCTTGCGGCCGCAAAAATTAAAAATGAAGTTTTAAATCAA
TCTAAAGTATATATGAGTAAACTTGGTCTGACAGTTACCAATGCTTAATCAGTGAGGCACCAATAACTGC
CTTTGATCTTTTCTACGGGGTCTGACGCTCAGTGGAACGAAAACTCACGTTAAGGGATTTTGGTCATGAG
ATTATCAAAAAGGATCTTCACCTAGATCCTTTTAAATTAAAAATGAAGTTTTAAATCAATCTAAAGTATA
TATGAGTAAACTTGGTCTGACAGTTACCAATGCTTAATCAGTGAGGCACCTATCTCAGCGATCTGTCTAT
TTCGTTCATCCATAGTTGCCTGACTCCCCGTCGTGTAGATAACTACGATACGGGAGGGCTTACCATCTGG
CCCCAGTGCTGCAATGATACCGCGGGACCCACGCTCACCGGCTCCAGATTTATCAGCAATAAACCAGCCA
GCCGGAAGGGCCGAGCGCAGAAGTGGTCCTGCAACTTTATCCGCCTCCATCCAGTCTATTAATTGTTGCC
GGGAAGCTAGAGTAAGTAGTTCGCCAGTTAATAGTTTGCGCAACGTTGTTGCCATTGCTACAGGCATCGT
GGTGTCACGCTCGTCGTTTGGTATGGCTTCATTCAGCTCCGGTTCCCAACGATCAAGGCGAGTTACATGA
TCCCCCATGTTGTGCAAAAAAGCGGTTAGCTCCTTCGGTCCTCCGATCGTTGTCAGAAGTAAGTTGGCCG
CAGTGTTATCACTCATGGTTATGGCAGCACTGCATAATTCTCTTACTGTCATGCCATCCGTAAGATGCTT
TTCTGTGACTGGTGAGTACTCAACCAAGTCATTCTGAGAATAGTGTATGCGGCGACCGAGTTGCTCTTGC
CCGGCGTCAATACGGGATAATACCGCGCCACATAGCAGAACTTTAAAAGTGCTCATCATTGGAAAACGTT
CTTCGGGGCGAAAACTCTCAAGGATCTTACCGCTGTTGAGATCCAGTTCGATGTAACCCACTCGTGCACC
CAACTGATCTTCAGCATCTTTTACTTTCACCAGCGTTTCTGGGTGAGCAAAAACAGGAAGGCAAAATGCC
GCAAAAAAGGGAATAAGGGCGACACGGAAATGTTGAATACTCATACTCTTCCTTTTTCAATATTATTGAA
GCATTTATCAGGGTTATTGTCTCATGAGCGGATACATATTTGAATGTATTTAGAAAAATAAACAAATAGG
GGTTCCGCGCACATTTCCCCGAAAAGTGCCACCTGACGTCTAAGAAACCATTATTATCATGACATTAACC
TATAAAAATAGGCGTATCACGAGGCCCTTTCGTCTCGCGCGTTTCGGTGACGACGGTGAAAACCTCTGAC
ACATGCAGCTCCCGGAGACGGTCACAGCTTGTCTGTAAGCGGATGCCGGGAGCAGACAAGCCCGTCAGGG
CGCGTCAGCGGGTGTTGGCGGGTGTCGGGGCTGGCTTAACTATGCGGCATCAGAGCAGATTGTACTGAGA
GTGCACCATATGCGGTGTGAAATACCGCACAGATGCGTAAGGAGAAAATACCGCATCAGGCGCCATTCGC
CATTCAGGCTGCGCAACTGTTGGGAAGGGCGATCGGTGCGGGCCTCTTCGCTATTACGCCAGCTAGAGGA
CCAGCCGCGTAACCTGGCAAAATCGGTTACGGTTGAGTAATAAATGGATGCCCTGCGTAAGCAGGTGTGG
GCGGACAATAAAGTCTTAAACTGAACAAAATAGATCTAAACTATGACAATAAAGTCTTAAACTAGACAGA
ATAGTTGTAAACTGAAATCAGTCCAGTTATGCTGTGAAAAAGCATACTGGACTTTTGTTATGGCTAAAGC
AAACTCTTCATTTTCTGAAGTGCAAATTGCCCGTCGTATTAAAGAGGGGCGTGGGGTTCGAGGTCGACGG
TATCGATAAGCTAGCTTAATTAGCTGAGCTTGGACTCCTGTTGATAGATCCAGTAATGACCTCAGAACTC
CATCTGGATTTGTTCAGAACGCTCGGTTGCCGCCGGGCGTTTTTTATTGGTGAGAATCCAAGCTAGACTG
CGATGAGTGGCAGGGCGGGGCGTAATTTTTTTAAGGCAGTTATTGGTGCCCTTAAACGCCTGGGGTAATG
ACTCTCTAGCTTGAGGCATCAAATAAAACGAAAGGCTCAGTCGAAAGACTGGGCCTTTCGTTTTATCTGT
TGTTTGTCGGTGAACGCTCTCCTGAGTAGGACAAATCCGCCGCTAGGAGCTTGCGGCCCGGACGATGAGC
TCGAATTGGGGATCTTGAAGTACCTATTCCGAAGTTCCTATTCTCTAGAAAGTATAGGAACTTCAGAGCG
CTTTTGAAGCTGATGCTCGAGATCTCGGCTTGAACGAATTGTTAGGTGGCGGTACTTGGGTCGATATCAA
AGTGCATCACTTCTTCCCGTATGCCCAACTTTGTATAGAGAGCCACTGCGGGATCGTCACCGTAATCTGC
TTGCACGTAGATCACATAAGCACCAAGCGCGTTGGCCTCATGCTTGAGGAGATTGATGAGCGCGGTGGCA
ATGCCCTGCCTCCGGTGCTCTCCGGAGACTGCGAGATCATAGATATAGATCTCACTACGCGGCTGCTCAA
ACTTGGGCAGAACGTAAGCCGCGAGAGCGCCAACAACCGCTTCTTGGTCGAAGGCAGCAAGCGCGATGAA
TGTCTTACTACGGAGCAAGTTCCCGAGGTAATCGGAGTCCGGCTGATGTTGGGAGTAGGTGGCTACGTCT
CCGAACTCACGACCGAAAAGATCAAGAGCAGCCCGCATGGATTTGACTTGGTCAGGGCCGAGCCTACATG
TGCGAATGATGCCCATACTTGAGCCACCTAACTTTGTTTTAGGGCGACTGCCCTGCTGCGTAACATCGTT
GCTGCTGCGTAACATCGTTGCTGCTCCATAACATCAAACATCGACCCACGGCGTAACGCGCTTGCTGCTT
GGATGCCCGAGGCATAGACTGTACAAAAAAACAGTCATAACAAGCCATGAAAACCGCCACTGCGCCGTTA
CCACCGCTGCGTTCGGTCAAGGTTCTGGACCAGTTGCGTGAGCGCATACGCTACTTGCATTACAGTTTAC
GAACCGAACAGGCTTATGTCAACTGGGTTCGTGCCTTCATCCGTTTCCACGGTGTGCGTCCATGGGCAAA
TATTATACGCAAGGCGACAAGGCTCGAGAGTTCAACAGACAGCCTTCGTTCTTATGGCCGTTCAGGAGGA
AGTTCCTATTCCGAAGTTCCTATTCTCTAGAAAGTATAGGAACTTCTTGAGAAGAGAAAAGAAAACCGCC
GATCCTGTCCACCGCATTACTGCAAGGTAGTGGACAAGACCGGCGGTCTTAAGTTTTTTGGCTGAAACGA
ATGACGAAAAGGCTGTCTGAGCAAATCCAGGAGGTCGTTTTTATTAAGCACCGGTGGAGTGACGACCTTC
AGCACGTTCGTACTGTTCAACGATGGTGTAGTCTTCGTTGTGGGAGGTGATGTCCAGTTTGATGTCGGTT
TTGTAAGCACCCGGCAGCTGAACCGGTTTTTTAGCCATGTAGGTGGTTTTAACTTCAGCGTCGTAGTGAC
CACCGTCTTTCAGTTTCAGACGCATTTTGATTTCACCTTTCAGAGCACCGTCTTCCGGGTACATACGTTC
GGTGGAAGCTTCCCAACCCATGGTTTTTTTCTGCATAACCGGACCGTCGGACGGGAAGTTGGTACCACGC
AGTTTAACTTTGTAGATGAACTCACCGTCTTGCAGGGAGGAGTCCTGGGTAACGGTAACAACACCACCGT
CTTCGAAGTTCATAACACGTTCCCATTTGAAACCTTCCGGGAAGGACAGTTTCAGGTAGTCCGGGATGTC
AGCCGGGTGTTTAACGTAAGCTTTGGAACCGTACTGGAACTGCGGGGACAGGATGTCCCAAGCGAACGGC
AGCGGACCACCTTTGGTAACTTTCAGTTTAGCGGTCTGGGTACCTTCGTACGGACGACCTTCACCTTCAC
CTTCGATTTCGAACTCGTGACCGTTAACGGAACCTTCCATACGAACTTTGAAACGCATGAACTCTTTGAT
AACGTCTTCGCTACTCGCCATGGTACCTTTCTCCTCTTTAATTAATTCAGATCTATTATACCTAGGACTG
AGCTAGCTGTCAAATTCACCACCCTGAATTGACTCTCAAACCGTATTAGCCCGGTATTTTGGAAATAGCG
GAAGCACTGACTTTTGTTATCAATAAAAAAGGCCCCCCGTTAGGGAGGCCTTATTGTTCGTCTACTCGGA
AGAGCGAGAGACAACAGAACGGTCAGCCACATGAATTCAAAAAAAAAGCACCGACTCGGTGCCACTTTTT
CAAGTTGATAACGGACTAGCCTTATTTAAACTTGCTATGCTGTTTCCAGCATAGCTCTTAAACAGACCGC
TAAACTGAAAGTTACTAGAAGTATCTTGTTATCCGCTCACAATGTCAATGTTATCCGCTCACATTTATAG
ATCTTTAGGAATTCTTTCAGCTCAGTCGATAGGTAGTAGGCAAGAGTAGTCGCACCTTTGGTCGAAAAAA
AAAGCCCGCACTGTCAGGTGCGGGCTTTTTTCTGTGTTTCCCCAAAAGTAAAAACCCGCCGAAGCGGGTT
TTTACGTAAAACAGGTGAAACTGACCAGACGAGAAGGCTTTGGAGGTGATAATGGGGCTCAAGGACCCTG
GGGTGCCTAATGAGTGAGCTAACTTACATTAATTGCGTTGCGCTCACTGCCCGCTTTCCAGTCGGGAAAC
CTGTCGTGCCAGCTGCATTAATGAATCGGCCAACGCGCGGGGAGAGGCGGTTTGCGTATTGGGCGCCAGG
GTGGTTTTTCTTTTCACCAGTGAGACGGGCAACAGCTGATTGCCCTTCACCGCCTGGCCCTGAGAGAGTT
GCAGCAAGCGGTCCACGCTGGTTTGCCCCAGCAGGCGAAAATCCTGTTTGATGGTGGTTAACGGCGGGAT
ATAACATGAGCTGTCTTCGGTATCGTCGTATCCCACTACCGAGATATCCGCACCAACGCGCAGCCCGGAC
TCGGTAATGGCGCGCATTGCGCCCAGCGCCATCTGATCGTTGGCAACCAGCATCGCAGTGGGAACGATGC
CCTCATTCAGCATTTGCATGGTTTGTTGAAAACCGGACATGGCACTCCAGTCGCCTTCCCGTTCCGCTAT
CGGCTGAATTTGATTGCGAGTGAGATATTTATGCCAGCCAGCCAGACGCAGACGCGCCGAGACAGAACTT
AATGGGCCCGCTAACAGCGCGATTTGCTGGTGACCCAATGCGACCAGATGCTCCACGCCCAGTCGCGTAC
CGTCTTCATGGGAGAAAATAATACTGTTGATGGGTGTCTGGTCAGAGACATCAAGAAATAACGCCGGAAC
ATTAGTGCAGGCAGCTTCCACAGCAATGGCATCCTGGTCATCCAGCGGATAGTTAATGATCAGCCCACTG
ACGCGTTGCGCGAGAAGATTGTGCACCGCCGCTTTACAGGCTTCGACGCCGCTTCGTTCTACCATCGACA
CCACCACGCTGGCACCCAGTTGATCGGCGCGAGATTTAATCGCCGCGACAATTTGCGACGGCGCGTGCAG
GGCCAGACTGGAGGTGGCAACGCCAATCAGCAACGACTGTTTGCCCGCCAGTTGTTGTGCCACGCGGTTG
GGAATGTAATTCAGCTCCGCCATCGCCGCTTCCACTTTTTCCCGCGTTTTCGCAGAAACGTGGCTGGCCT
GGTTCACCACGCGGGAAACGGTCTGATAAGAGACACCGGCATACTCTGCGACATCGTATAACGTTACTGG
TTTCACATTCACCACCCTGAATTGACTCTCTTCCGGGCGCTATCATGCCATACCGCGAAAGGTTTTGCAC
CATTCGATGGTGTCAACGTAAATGCATGCCGCTTGGGAGGCAGATAGGTAGGCATGGCCCCCATTTTCAA
TACAAGCAACGCATGAGAAAGCCCCCGGAAGATCACCTTCCGGGGGCTTTTTTATTGCGCTCCGGCAATT
AAAAAAGCGGCTAACCACGCCGCTTTTTTTACGTCTGCAGGCGAATTGATCTGGTTTGACAGCTTATCAC
CAAGCCAGTTACCTCGGTTCAAAGAGTTGGTAGCTCAGAGAACCTTCGAAAAACCGCCCTGCAAGGCGGT
TTTTTCGTTTTCAGAGCAAGAGATTACGCGCAGACCAAAACGATCTCAAGAAGATCATCTTATTAATCAG
ATAAAATATTATAAATGTGAGCGGATAACATTGACATTGTGAGCGGATAACAAGATACTGAGCACATCAG
CAGGTTTCACACAGGAAAACTAGTATGGACAAGAAGTACAGCATCGGCCTGGCCATCGGCACCAACTCTG
TGGGCTGGGCCGTGATCACCGACGAGTACAAGGTGCCCAGCAAGAAATTCAAGGTGCTGGGCAACACCGA
CCGGCACAGCATCAAGAAGAACCTGATCGGCGCCCTGCTGTTCGACAGCGGAGAAACAGCCGAGGCCACC
CGGCTGAAGAGAACCGCCAGAAGAAGATACACCAGACGGAAGAACCGGATCTGCTATCTGCAAGAGATCT
TCAGCAACGAGATGGCCAAGGTGGACGACAGCTTCTTCCACAGACTGGAAGAGTCCTTCCTGGTGGAAGA
GGATAAGAAGCACGAGCGGCACCCCATCTTCGGCAACATCGTGGACGAGGTGGCCTACCACGAGAAGTAC
CCCACCATCTACCACCTGAGAAAGAAACTGGTGGACAGCACCGACAAGGCCGACCTGCGGCTGATCTATC
TGGCCCTGGCCCACATGATCAAGTTCCGGGGCCACTTCCTGATCGAGGGCGACCTGAACCCCGACAACAG
CGACGTGGACAAGCTGTTCATCCAGCTGGTGCAGACCTACAACCAGCTGTTCGAGGAAAACCCCATCAAC
GCCAGCGGCGTGGACGCCAAGGCCATCCTGTCTGCCAGACTGAGCAAGAGCAGACGGCTGGAAAATCTGA
TCGCCCAGCTGCCCGGCGAGAAGAAGAATGGCCTGTTCGGCAACCTGATTGCCCTGAGCCTGGGCCTGAC
CCCCAACTTCAAGAGCAACTTCGACCTGGCCGAGGATGCCAAACTGCAGCTGAGCAAGGACACCTACGAC
GACGACCTGGACAACCTGCTGGCCCAGATCGGCGACCAGTACGCCGACCTGTTTCTGGCCGCCAAGAACC
TGTCCGACGCCATCCTGCTGAGCGACATCCTGAGAGTGAACACCGAGATCACCAAGGCCCCCCTGAGCGC
CTCTATGATCAAGAGATACGACGAGCACCACCAGGACCTGACCCTGCTGAAAGCTCTCGTGCGGCAGCAG
CTGCCTGAGAAGTACAAAGAGATTTTCTTCGACCAGAGCAAGAACGGCTACGCCGGCTACATCGATGGCG
GAGCCAGCCAGGAAGAGTTCTACAAGTTCATCAAGCCCATCCTGGAAAAGATGGACGGCACCGAGGAACT
GCTCGTGAAGCTGAACAGAGAGGACCTGCTGCGGAAGCAGCGGACCTTCGACAACGGCAGCATCCCCCAC
CAGATCCACCTGGGAGAGCTGCACGCCATTCTGCGGCGGCAGGAAGATTTTTACCCATTCCTGAAGGACA
ACCGGGAAAAGATCGAGAAGATCCTGACCTTCCGCATCCCCTACTACGTGGGCCCTCTGGCCAGGGGAAA
CAGCAGATTCGCCTGGATGACCAGAAAGAGCGAGGAAACCATCACCCCCTGGAACTTCGAGGAAGTGGTG
GACAAGGGCGCCAGCGCCCAGAGCTTCATCGAGCGGATGACCAACTTCGATAAGAACCTGCCCAACGAGA
AGGTGCTGCCCAAGCACAGCCTGCTGTACGAGTACTTCACCGTGTACAACGAGCTGACCAAAGTGAAATA
CGTGACCGAGGGAATGAGAAAGCCCGCCTTCCTGAGCGGCGAGCAGAAAAAAGCCATCGTGGACCTGCTG
TTCAAGACCAACCGGAAAGTGACCGTGAAGCAGCTGAAAGAGGACTACTTCAAGAAAATCGAGTGCTTCG
ACTCCGTGGAAATCTCCGGCGTGGAAGATCGGTTCAACGCCTCCCTGGGCACATACCACGATCTGCTGAA
AATTATCAAGGACAAGGACTTCCTGGACAATGAGGAAAACGAGGACATTCTGGAAGATATCGTGCTGACC
CTGACACTGTTTGAGGACAGAGAGATGATCGAGGAACGGCTGAAAACCTATGCCCACCTGTTCGACGACA
AAGTGATGAAGCAGCTGAAGCGGCGGAGATACACCGGCTGGGGCAGGCTGAGCCGGAAGCTGATCAACGG
CATCCGGGACAAGCAGTCCGGCAAGACAATCCTGGATTTCCTGAAGTCCGACGGCTTCGCCAACAGAAAC
TTCATGCAGCTGATCCACGACGACAGCCTGACCTTTAAAGAGGACATCCAGAAAGCCCAGGTGTCCGGCC
AGGGCGATAGCCTGCACGAGCACATTGCCAATCTGGCCGGCAGCCCCGCCATTAAGAAGGGCATCCTGCA
GACAGTGAAGGTGGTGGACGAGCTCGTGAAAGTGATGGGCCGGCACAAGCCCGAGAACATCGTGATCGAA
ATGGCCAGAGAGAACCAGACCACCCAGAAGGGACAGAAGAACAGCCGCGAGAGAATGAAGCGGATCGAAG
AGGGCATCAAAGAGCTGGGCAGCCAGATCCTGAAAGAACACCCCGTGGAAAACACCCAGCTGCAGAACGA
GAAGCTGTACCTGTACTACCTGCAGAATGGGCGGGATATGTACGTGGACCAGGAACTGGACATCAACCGG
CTGTCCGACTACGATGTGGACGCTATCGTGCCTCAGAGCTTTCTGAAGGACGACTCCATCGATAACAAAG
TGCTGACTCGGAGCGACAAGAACCGGGGCAAGAGCGACAACGTGCCCTCCGAAGAGGTCGTGAAGAAGAT
GAAGAACTACTGGCGCCAGCTGCTGAATGCCAAGCTGATTACCCAGAGGAAGTTCGACAATCTGACCAAG
GCCGAGAGAGGCGGCCTGAGCGAACTGGATAAGGCCGGCTTCATCAAGAGACAGCTGGTGGAAACCCGGC
AGATCACAAAGCACGTGGCACAGATCCTGGACTCCCGGATGAACACTAAGTACGACGAGAACGACAAACT
GATCCGGGAAGTGAAAGTGATCACCCTGAAGTCCAAGCTGGTGTCCGATTTCCGGAAGGATTTCCAGTTT
TACAAAGTGCGCGAGATCAACAACTACCACCACGCCCACGACGCCTACCTGAACGCCGTCGTGGGAACCG
CCCTGATCAAAAAGTACCCTAAGCTGGAAAGCGAGTTCGTGTACGGCGACTACAAGGTGTACGACGTGCG
GAAGATGATCGCCAAGAGCGAGCAGGAAATCGGCAAGGCTACCGCCAAGTACTTCTTCTACAGCAACATC
ATGAACTTTTTCAAGACCGAGATTACCCTGGCCAACGGCGAGATCCGGAAGCGGCCTCTGATCGAGACAA
ACGGCGAAACAGGCGAGATCGTGTGGGATAAGGGCCGGGACTTTGCCACCGTGCGGAAAGTGCTGTCTAT
GCCCCAAGTGAATATCGTGAAAAAGACCGAGGTGCAGACAGGCGGCTTCAGCAAAGAGTCTATCCTGCCC
AAGAGGAACAGCGACAAGCTGATCGCCAGAAAGAAGGACTGGGACCCTAAGAAGTACGGCGGCTTCGACA
GCCCCACCGTGGCCTATTCTGTGCTGGTGGTGGCCAAAGTGGAAAAGGGCAAGTCCAAGAAACTGAAGAG
TGTGAAAGAGCTGCTGGGGATCACCATCATGGAAAGAAGCAGCTTCGAGAAGAATCCCATCGACTTTCTG
GAAGCCAAGGGCTACAAAGAAGTGAAAAAGGACCTGATCATCAAGCTGCCTAAGTACTCCCTGTTCGAGC
TGGAAAACGGCCGGAAGAGAATGCTGGCCTCTGCCGGCGAACTGCAGAAGGGAAACGAACTGGCCCTGCC
CTCCAAATATGTGAACTTCCTGTACCTGGCCAGCCACTATGAGAAGCTGAAGGGCTCCCCCGAGGATAAT
GAGCAGAAACAGCTGTTTGTGGAACAGCACAAACACTACCTGGACGAGATCATCGAGCAGATCAGCGAGT
TCTCCAAGAGAGTGATCCTGGCCGACGCTAATCTGGACAAGGTGCTGAGCGCCTACAACAAGCACAGAGA
CAAGCCTATCAGAGAGCAGGCCGAGAATATCATCCACCTGTTTACCCTGACCAATCTGGGAGCCCCTGCC
GCCTTCAAGTACTTTGACACCACCATCGACCGGAAGAGGTACACCAGCACCAAAGAGGTGCTGGACGCCA
CCCTGATCCACCAGAGCATCACCGGCCTGTACGAGACACGGATCGACCTGTCTCAGCTGGGAGGCGACGC
GGCCGCGGAGCAGAAACTCATCTCTGAAGAAGATCTGGAACAAAAGTTGATTTCAGAAGAAGATCTGGAA
CAGAAGCTCATCTCTGAGGAAGATCTGTAATAAGGCGCGCCTCCTTAATGGGACTTGCAGCCTCGGTACC
AAATTCCAGAAAAGACACCCGAAAGGGTGTTTTTTCGTTTTGGTCCCACAGAATGAGCATCATGGCTCTA
GTCGACATCGGAGAAGAGTACGGCTCTTTTAACCGCCTCAAGAACCAGATAAGTGAAATCTAGTTCCAAA
CTATTTTGTCATTTTTAATTTTCGTATTAGCTTACGACGCTACACCCAGTTCCCATCTATTTTGTCACTC
TTCCCTAAATAATCCTTAAAAACTCCATTTCCACCCCTCCCAGTTCCCAACTATTTTGTCCGCCCACAGC
GGGGCATTTTTCTTCCTGTTATGTTTGGGCGCTGCATTAATGAATCGGCCAACGCGCGGGGAGAGGCGGT
TTGCGTATTGGGCGCTCTTCCGCTTCCTCGCTCACTGACCCGCTGCGCTCGGTCGTTCGGCTGCGGCGAG
CGGTATCAG
